>Addgene plasmid #175560 | pBI101.1/ProGOXL4:GUS | addgene full sequence | sequence record 345747 | Addgene NGS Result
GTTTACCCGCCAATATATCCTGTCAAACACTGATAGTTTAAACTGAAGGCGGGAAACGACAATCTGATCA
TGAGCGGAGAATTAAGGGAGTCACGTTATGACCCCCGCCGATGACGCGGGACAAGCCGTTTTACGTTTGG
AACTGACAGAACCGCAACGTTGAAGGAGCCACTCAGCCGCGGGTTTCTGGAGTTTAATGAGCTAAGCACA
TACGTCAGAAACCATTATTGCGCGTTCAAAAGTCGCCTAAGGTCACTATCAGCTAGCAAATATTTCTTGT
CAAAAATGCTCCACTGACGTTCCATAAATTCCCCTCGGTATCCAATTAGAGTCTCATATTCACTCTCAAT
CCAAATAATCTGCACCGGATCTGGATCGTTTCGCATGATTGAACAAGATGGATTGCACGCAGGTTCTCCG
GCCGCTTGGGTGGAGAGGCTATTCGGCTATGACTGGGCACAACAGACAATCGGCTGCTCTGATGCCGCCG
TGTTCCGGCTGTCAGCGCAGGGGCGCCCGGTTCTTTTTGTCAAGACCGACCTGTCCGGTGCCCTGAATGA
ACTGCAGGACGAGGCAGCGCGGCTATCGTGGCTGGCCACGACGGGCGTTCCTTGCGCAGCTGTGCTCGAC
GTTGTCACTGAAGCGGGAAGGGACTGGCTGCTATTGGGCGAAGTGCCGGGGCAGGATCTCCTGTCATCTC
ACCTTGCTCCTGCCGAGAAAGTATCCATCATGGCTGATGCAATGCGGCGGCTGCATACGCTTGATCCGGC
TACCTGCCCATTCGACCACCAAGCGAAACATCGCATCGAGCGAGCACGTACTCGGATGGAAGCCGGTCTT
GTCGATCAGGATGATCTGGACGAAGAGCATCAGGGGCTCGCGCCAGCCGAACTGTTCGCCAGGCTCAAGG
CGCGCATGCCCGACGGCGATGATCTCGTCGTGACCCATGGCGATGCCTGCTTGCCGAATATCATGGTGGA
AAATGGCCGCTTTTCTGGATTCATCGACTGTGGCCGGCTGGGTGTGGCGGACCGCTATCAGGACATAGCG
TTGGCTACCCGTGATATTGCTGAAGAGCTTGGCGGCGAATGGGCTGACCGCTTCCTCGTGCTTTACGGTA
TCGCCGCTCCCGATTCGCAGCGCATCGCCTTCTATCGCCTTCTTGACGAGTTCTTCTGAGCGGGACTCTG
GGGTTCGAAATGACCGACCAAGCGACGCCCAACCTGCCATCACGAGATTTCGATTCCACCGCCGCCTTCT
ATGAAAGGTTGGGCTTCGGAATCGTTTTCCGGGACGCCGGCTGGATGATCCTCCAGCGCGGGGATCTCAT
GCTGGAGTTCTTCGCCCACGGGATCTCTGCGGAACAGGCGGTCGAAGGTGCCGATATCATTACGACAGCA
ACGGCCGACAAGCACAACGCCACGATCCTGAGCGACAATATGATCGGGCCCGGCGTCCACATCAACGGCG
TCGGCGGCGACTGCCCAGGCAAGACCGAGATGCACCGCGATATCTTGCTGCGTTCGGATATTTTCGTGGA
GTTCCCGCCACAGACCCGGATGATCCCCGATCGTTCAAACATTTGGCAATAAAGTTTCTTAAGATTGAAT
CCTGTTGCCGGTCTTGCGATGATTATCATATAATTTCTGTTGAATTACGTTAAGCATGTAATAATTAACA
TGTAATGCATGACGTTATTTATGAGATGGGTTTTTATGATTAGAGTCCCGCAATTATACATTTAATACGC
GATAGAAAACAAAATATAGCGCGCAAACTAGGATAAATTATCGCGCGCGGTGTCATCTATGTTACTAGAT
CGGGCCTCCTGTC
[68 nt withheld, positions 1834-1901]
CTCTGAGGGA
[161 nt withheld, positions 1912-2072]
T
[41 nt withheld, positions 2074-2114]
T
[62 nt withheld, positions 2116-2177]
A
[35 nt withheld, positions 2179-2213]
CCTCCCTCAATCGGTTGAATGTCGCCCTTTTGTCTTTGGCCCAATACGCAAACCGCCTCTCCCCGCGCGT
TGGCCGATTCATTAATGCAGCTGGCACGACAGGTTTCCCGACTGGAAAGCGGGCAGTGAGCGCAACGCAA
TTAATGTGAGTTAGCTCACTCATTAGGCACCCCAGGCTTTACACTTTATGCTTCCGGCTCGTATGTTGTG
TGGAATTGTGAGCGGATAACAATTTCACACAGGAAACAGCTATGACCATGATTACGCCAAGCTTGAGGAA
GACCTTTTTTCAAACTGAGCTCAGGTGAACTAAAATGACCATTTTGACCTTTACATGAAATATGTAATGA
AATTAATTTGGTTAAACCGAGACTAAAACCGGTCTTAACACAAAGCAAGAACTAAACTGAATTTAAAAAG
TCAGCGTTTTGTTAACATGCCATAATTGAATGCTGTAATTCAAAATTTACGGAGACATTCTGCCGAGTAT
GTATATATGGAGACATTCTTGAGGCTGAGCAATTTACTCCCAAAGTTCCAGCTTTTTTGTTTTTTAGATT
TTGATCAGCCGGTCTATGGAGACATTCTTAAGGTGATATTTTTGTAAGTGAGTGATATTTTTGTCATTTT
GATTTATAAACATATAAGAATAAGGAAATATTTGTCTGATAATTTCTTAAGTTTTTTTTTTTGGGCATTC
TCTTTGCAACTTGCGGAATTATAGAAATCATCATGCAGGTGTACATTGTTTTCTCTATTCATTTCATACT
TATTTATTATATGTGTTCCTTACTTATTTATTTCCAAATATTACGACAATTTCAAAGAGTGATGATACCA
GAATTTAGAAAGAAAATATTACATCCTTTAATTTGATTAAAACTATCTATAGTTTGATGCAATTCTACTA
CGTTTTCTTAAAGACTGTCTAAAACTCCGGCATGAATGTAGTAGAGTCAAAGAGTTTGCTTGTCCAAAAT
TCCAAATTAAATATATAAAACAAGAATCGTCAATCTAATAAAAATAACAATTTTATGTGAAAGAATATAT
AATTGGACGTATTACTCCAACCATACTACTCTTCAACAAGAAAATAGATAAACCAACCTCTAACTTAAAA
TTCACCATCAAACCAAGAACAAAGGAAGAAACCACCAACCACTGGATCCCCGGGTGGTCAGTCCCTTATG
TTACGTCCTGTAGAAACCCCAACCCGTGAAATCAAAAAACTCGACGGCCTGTGGGCATTCAGTCTGGATC
GCGAAAACTGTGGAATTGATCAGCGTTGGTGGGAAAGCGCGTTACAAGAAAGCCGGGCAATTGCTGTGCC
AGGCAGTTTTAACGATCAGTTCGCCGATGCAGATATTCGTAATTATGCGGGCAACGTCTGGTATCAGCGC
GAAGTCTTTATACCGAAAGGTTGGGCAGGCCAGCGTATCGTGCTGCGTTTCGATGCGGTCACTCATTACG
GCAAAGTGTGGGTCAATAATCAGGAAGTGATGGAGCATCAGGGCGGCTATACGCCATTTGAAGCCGATGT
CACGCCGTATGTTATTGCCGGGAAAAGTGTACGTATCACCGTTTGTGTGAACAACGAACTGAACTGGCAG
ACTATCCCGCCGGGAATGGTGATTACCGACGAAAACGGCAAGAAAAAGCAGTCTTACTTCCATGATTTCT
TTAACTATGCCGGAATCCATCGCAGCGTAATGCTCTACACCACGCCGAACACCTGGGTGGACGATATCAC
CGTGGTGACGCATGTCGCGCAAGACTGTAACCACGCGTCTGTTGACTGGCAGGTGGTGGCCAATGGTGAT
GTCAGCGTTGAACTGCGTGATGCGGATCAACAGGTGGTTGCAACTGGACAAGGCACTAGCGGGACTTTGC
AAGTGGTGAATCCGCACCTCTGGCAACCGGGTGAAGGTTATCTCTATGAACTGTGCGTCACAGCCAAAAG
CCAGACAGAGTGTGATATCTACCCGCTTCGCGTCGGCATCCGGTCAGTGGCAGTGAAGGGCGAACAGTTC
CTGATTAACCACAAACCGTTCTACTTTACTGGCTTTGGTCGTCATGAAGATGCGGACTTGCGTGGCAAAG
GATTCGATAACGTGCTGATGGTGCACGACCACGCATTAATGGACTGGATTGGGGCCAACTCCTACCGTAC
CTCGCATTACCCTTACGCTGAAGAGATGCTCGACTGGGCAGATGAACATGGCATCGTGGTGATTGATGAA
ACTGCTGCTGTCGGCTTTAACCTCTCTTTAGGCATTGGTTTCGAAGCGGGCAACAAGCCGAAAGAACTGT
ACAGCGAAGAGGCAGTCAACGGGGAAACTCAGCAAGCGCACTTACAGGCGATTAAAGAGCTGATAGCGCG
TGACAAAAACCACCCAAGCGTGGTGATGTGGAGTATTGCCAACGAACCGGATACCCGTCCGCAAGGTGCA
CGGGAATATTTCGCGCCACTGGCGGAAGCAACGCGTAAACTCGACCCGACGCGTCCGATCACCTGCGTCA
ATGTAATGTTCTGCGACGCTCACACCGATACCATCAGCGATCTCTTTGATGTGCTGTGCCTGAACCGTTA
TTACGGATGGTATGTCCAAAGCGGCGATTTGGAAACGGCAGAGAAGGTACTGGAAAAAGAACTTCTGGCC
TGGCAGGAGAAACTGCATCAGCCGATTATCATCACCGAATACGGCGTGGATACGTTAGCCGGGCTGCACT
CAATGTACACCGACATGTGGAGTGAAGAGTATCAGTGTGCATGGCTGGATATGTATCACCGCGTCTTTGA
TCGCGTCAGCGCCGTCGTCGGTGAACAGGTATGGAATTTCGCCGATTTTGCGACCTCGCAAGGCATATTG
CGCGTTGGCGGTAACAAGAAAGGGATCTTCACTCGCGACCGCAAACCGAAGTCGGCGGCTTTTCTGCTGC
AAAAACGCTGGACTGGCATGAACTTCGGTGAAAAACCGCAGCAGGGAGGCAAACAATGAATCAACAACTC
TCCTGGCGCACCATCGTCGGCTACAGCCTCGGGAATTGCTACCGAGCTCGAATTTCCCCGATCGTTCAAA
CATTTGGCAATAAAGTTTCTTAAGATTGAATCCTGTTGCCGGTCTTGCGATGATTATCATATAATTTCTG
TTGAATTACGTTAAGCATGTAATAATTAACATGTAATGCATGACGTTATTTATGAGATGGGTTTTTATGA
TTAGAGTCCCGCAATTATACATTTAATACGCGATAGAAAACAAAATATAGCGCGCAAACTAGGATAAATT
ATCGCGCGCGGTGTCATCTATGTTACTAGATCGGGAATTCACTGGCCGTCGTTTTACAACGTCGTGACTG
GGAAAACCCTGGCGTTACCCAACTTAATCGCCTTGCAGCACATCCCCCTTTCGCCAGCTGGCGTAATAGC
GAAGAGGCCCGCACCGATCGCCCTTCCCAACAGTTGCGCAGCCTGAATG
[44 nt withheld, positions 5693-5736]
C
[141 nt withheld, positions 5738-5878]
CCTTTGACGTTGGAGTCCACGTTCTTT
[37 nt withheld, positions 5906-5942]
ACCCTATCTCGGGCTATTCTTTTGATTTATAAGGGATTTTGCCGATTTCGGAACCACCATCAAACAGGAT
TTTCGCCTGCTGGGGCAAACCAGCGTGGACCGCTTGCTGCAACTCTCTCAGGGCCAGGCGGTGAAGGGCA
ATCAGCTGTTGCCCGTCTCACTGGTGAAAAGAAAAACCACCCCAGTACATTAAAAACGTCCGCAATGTGT
TATTAAGTTGTCTAAGCGTCAATTTGTTTACACCACAATATATCCTGCCACCAGCCAGCCAACAGCTCCC
CGACCGGCAGCTCGGCACAAAATCACCACTCGATACAGGCAGCCCATCAGTCCGGGACGGCGTCAGCGGG
AGAGCCGTTGTAAGGCGGCAGACTTTGCTCATGTTACCGATGCTATTCGGAAGAACGGCAACTAAGCTGC
CGGGTTTGAAACACGGATGATCTCGCGGAGGGTAGCATGTTGATTGTAACGATGACAGAGCGTTGCTGCC
TGTGATCAAATATCATCTCCCTCGCAGAGATCCGAATTATCAGCCTTCTTATTCATTTCTCGCTTAACCG
TGACAGGCTGTCGATCTTGAGAACTATGCCGACATAATAGGAAATCGCTGGATAAAGCCGCTGAGGAAGC
TGAGTGGCGCTATTTCTTTAGAAGTGAACGTTGACGATATCAACTCCCCTATCCATTGCTCACCGAATGG
TACAGGTCGGGGACCCGAAGTTCCGACTGTCGGCCTGATGCATCCCCGGCTGATCGACCCCAGATCTGGG
GCTGAGAAAGCCCAGTAAGGAAACAACTGTAGGTTCGAGTCGCGAGATCCCCCGGAACCAAAGGAAGTAG
GTTAAACCCGCTCCGATCAGGCCGAGCCACGCCAGGCCGAGAACATTGGTTCCTGTAGGCATCGGGATTG
GCGGATCAAACACTAAAGCTACTGGAACGAGCAGAAGTCCTCCGGCCGCCAGTTGCCAGGCGGTAAAGGT
GAGCAGAGGCACGGGAGGTTGCCACTTGCGGGTCAGCACGGTTCCGAACGCCATGGAAACCGCCCCCGCC
AGGCCCGCTGCGACGCCGACAGGATCTAGCGCTGCGTTTGGTGTCAACACCAACAGCGCCACGCCCGCAG
TTCCGCAAATAGCCCCCAGGACCGCCATCAATCGTATCGGGCTACCTAGCAGAGCGGCAGAGATGAACAC
GACCATCAGCGGCTGCACAGCGCCTACCGTCGCCGCGACCCCGCCCGGCAGGCGGTAGACCGAAATAAAC
AACAAGCTCCAGAATAGCGAAATATTAAGTGCGCCGAGGATGAAGATGCGCATCCACCAGATTCCCGTTG
GAATCTGTCGGACGATCATCACGAGCAATAAACCCGCCGGCAACGCCCGCAGCAGCATACCGGCGACCCC
TCGGCCTCGCTGTTCGGGCTCCACGAAAACGCCGGACAGATGCGCCTTGTGAGCGTCCTTGGGGCCGTCC
TCCTGTTTGAAGACCGACAGCCCAATGATCTCGCCGTCGATGTAGGCGCCGAATGCCACGGCATCTCGCA
ACCGTTCAGCGAACGCCTCCATGGGCTTTTTCTCCTCGTGCTCGTAAACGGACCCGAACATCTCTGGAGC
TTTCTTCAGGGCCGACAATCGGATCTCGCGGAAATCCTGCACGTCGGCCGCTCCAAGCCGTCGAATCTGA
GCCTTAATCACAATTGTCAATTTTAATCCTCTGTTTATCGGCAGTTCGTAGAGCGCGCCGTGCGTCCCGA
GCGATACTGAGCGAAGCAAGTGCGTCGAGCAGTGCCCGCTTGTTCCTGAAATGCCAGTAAAGCGCTGGCT
GCTGAACCCCCAGCCGGAACTGACCCCACAAGGCCCTAGCGTTTGCAATGCACCAGGTCATCATTGACCC
AGGCGTGTTCCACCAGGCCGCTGCCTCGCAACTCTTCGCAGGCTTCGCCGACCTGCTCGCGCCACTTCTT
CACGCGGGTGGAATCCGATCCGCACATGAGGCGGAAGGTTTCCAGCTTGAGCGGGTACGGCTCCCGGTGC
GAGCTGAAATAGTCGAACATCCGTCGGGCCGTCGGCGACAGCTTGCGGTACTTCTCCCATATGAATTTCG
TGTAGTGGTCGCCAGCAAACAGCACGACGATTTCCTCGTCGATCAGGACCTGGCAACGGGACGTTTTCTT
GCCACGGTCCAGGACGCGGAAGCGGTGCAGCAGCGACACCGATTCCAGGTGCCCAACGCGGTCGGACGTG
AAGCCCATCGCCGTCGCCTGTAGGCGCGACAGGCATTCCTCGGCCTTCGTGTAATACCGGCCATTGATCG
ACCAGCCCAGGTCCTGGCAAAGCTCGTAGAACGTGAAGGTGATCGGCTCGCCGATAGGGGTGCGCTTCGC
GTACTCCAACACCTGCTGCCACACCAGTTCGTCATCGTCGGCCCGCAGCTCGACGCCGGTGTAGGTGATC
TTCACGTCCTTGTTGACGTGGAAAATGACCTTGTTTTGCAGCGCCTCGCGCGGGATTTTCTTGTTGCGCG
TGGTGAACAGGGCAGAGCGGGCCGTGTCGTTTGGCATCGCTCGCATCGTGTCCGGCCACGGCGCAATATC
GAACAAGGAAAGCTGCATTTCCTTGATCTGCTGCTTCGTGTGTTTCAGCAACGCGGCCTGCTTGGCCTCG
CTGACCTGTTTTGCCAGGTCCTCGCCGGCGGTTTTTCGCTTCTTGGTCGTCATAGTTCCTCGCGTGTCGA
TGGTCATCGACTTCGCCAAACCTGCCGCCTCCTGTTCGAGACGACGCGAACGCTCCACGGCGGCCGATGG
CGCGGGCAGGGCAGGGGGAGCCAGTTGCACGCTGTCGCGCTCGATCTTGGCCGTAGCTTGCTGGACCATC
GAGCCGACGGACTGGAAGGTTTCGCGGGGCGCACGCATGACGGTGCGGCTTGCGATGGTTTCGGCATCCT
CGGCGGAAAACCCCGCGTCGATCAGTTCTTGCCTGTATGCCTTCCGGTCAAACGTCCGATTCATTCACCC
TCCTTGCGGGATTGCCCCGACTCACGCCGGGGCAATGTGCCCTTATTCCTGATTTGACCCGCCTGGTGCC
TTGGTGTCCAGATAATCCACCTTATCGGCAATGAAGTCGGTCCCGTAGACCGTCTGGCCGTCCTTCTCGT
ACTTGGTATTCCGAATCTTGCCCTGCACGAATACCAGCGACCCCTTGCCCAAATACTTGCCGTGGGCCTC
GGCCTGAGAGCCAAAACACTTGATGCGGAAGAAGTCGGTGCGCTCCTGCTTGTCGCCGGCATCGTTGCGC
CACATCTAGGTACTAAAACAATTCATCCAGTAAAATATAATATTTTATTTTCTCCCAATCAGGCTTGATC
CCCAGTAAGTCAAAAAATAGCTCGACATACTGTTCTTCCCCGATATCCTCCCTGATCGACCGGACGCAGA
AGGCAATGTCATACCACTTGTCCGCCCTGCCGCTTCTCCCAAGATCAATAAAGCCACTTACTTTGCCATC
TTTCACAAAGATGTTGCTGTCTCCCAGGTCGCCGTGGGAAAAGACAAGTTCCTCTTCGGGCTTTTCCGTC
TTTAAAAAATCATACAGCTCGCGCGGATCTTTAAATGGAGTGTCTTCTTCCCAGTTTTCGCAATCCACAT
CGGCCAGATCGTTATTCAGTAAGTAATCCAATTCGGCTAAGCGGCTGTCTAAGCTATTCGTATAGGGACA
ATCCGATATGTCGATGGAGTGAAAGAGCCTGATGCACTCCGCATACAGCTCGATAATCTTTTCAGGGCTT
TGTTCATCTTCATACTCTTCCGAGCAAAGGACGCCATCGGCCTCACTCATGAGCAGATTGCTCCAGCCAT
CATGCCGTTCAAAGTGCAGGACCTTTGGAACAGGCAGCTTTCCTTCCAGCCATAGCATCATGTCCTTTTC
CCGTTCCACATCATAGGTGGTCCCTTTATACCGGCTGTCCGTCATTTTTAAATATAGGTTTTCATTTTCT
CCCACCAGCTTATATACCTTAGCAGGAGACATTCCTTCCGTATCTTTTACGCAGCGGTATTTTTCGATCA
GTTTTTTCAATTCCGGTGATATTCTCATTTTAGCCATTTATTATTTCCTTCCTCTTTTCTACAGTATTTA
AAGATACCCCAAGAAGCTAATTATAACAAGACGAACTCCAATTCACTGTTCCTTGCATTCTAAAACCTTA
AATACCAGAAAACAGCTTTTTCAAAGTTGTTTTCAAAGTTGGCGTATAACATAGTATCGACGGAGCCGAT
TTTGAAACCACAATTATGGGTGATGCTGCCAACTTACTGATTTAGTGTATGATGGTGTTTTTGAGGTGCT
CCAGTGGCTTCTGTTTCTATCAGCTGTCCCTCCTGTTCAGCTACTGACGGGGTGGTGCGTAACGGCAAAA
GCACCGCCGGACATCAGCGCTATCTCTGCTCTCACTGCCGTAAAACATGGCAACTGCAGTTCACTTACAC
CGCTTCTCAACCCGGTACGCACCAGAAAATCATTGATATGGCCATGAATGGCGTTGGATGCCGGGCAACA
GCCCGCATTATGGGCGTTGGCCTCAACACGATTTTACGTCACTTAAAAAACTCAGGCCGCAGTCGGTAAC
CTCGCGCATACAGCCGGGCAGTGACGTCATCGTCTGCGCGGAAATGGACGAACAGTGGGGCTATGTCGGG
GCTAAATCGCGCCAGCGCTGGCTGTTTTACGCGTATGACAGTCTCCGGAAGACGGTTGTTGCGCACGTAT
TCGGTGAACGCACTATGGCGACGCTGGGGCGTCTTATGAGCCTGCTGTCACCCTTTGACGTGGTGATATG
GATGACGGATGGCTGGCCGCTGTATGAATCCCGCCTGAAGGGAAAGCTGCACGTAATCAGCAAGCGATAT
ACGCAGCGAATTGAGCGGCATAACCTGAATCTGAGGCAGCACCTGGCACGGCTGGGACGGAAGTCGCTGT
CGTTCTCAAAATCGGTGGAGCTGCATGACAAAGTCATCGGGCATTATCTGAACATAAAACACTATCAATA
AGTTGGAGTCATTACCCAATTATGATAGAATTTACAAGCTATAAGGTTATTGTCCTGGGTTTCAAGCATT
AGTCCATGCAAGTTTTTATGCTTTGCCCATTCTATAGATATATTGATAAGCGCGCTGCCTATGCCTTGCC
CCCTGAAATCCTTACATACGGCGATATCTTCTATATAAAAGATATATTATCTTATCAGTATTGTCAATAT
ATTCAAGGCAATCTGCCTCCTCATCCTCTTCATCCTCTTCGTCTTGGTAGCTTTTTAAATATGGCGCTTC
ATAGAGTAATTCTGTAAAGGTCCAATTCTCGTTTTCATACCTCGGTATAATCTTACCTATCACCTCAAAT
GGTTCGCTGGGTTTATCGCACCCCCGAACACGAGCACGGCACCCGCGACCACTATGCCAAGAATGCCCAA
GGTAAAAATTGCCGGCCCCGCCATGAAGTCCGTGAATGCCCCGACGGCCGAAGTGAAGGGCAGGCCGCCA
CCCAGGCCGCCGCCCTCACTGCCCGGCACCTGGTCGCTGAATGTCGATGCCAGCACCTGCGGCACGTCAA
TGCTTCCGGGCGTCGCGCTCGGGCTGATCGCCCATCCCGTTACTGCCCCGATCCCGGCAATGGCAAGGAC
TGCCAGCGCTGCCATTTTTGGGGTGAGGCCGTTCGCGGCCGAGGGGCGCAGCCCCTGGGGGGATGGGAGG
CCCGCGTTAGCGGGCCGGGAGGGTTCGAGAAGGGGGGGCACCCCCCTTCGGCGTGCGCGGTCACGCGCAC
AGGGCGCAGCCCTGGTTAAAAACAAGGTTTATAAATATTGGTTTAAAAGCAGGTTAAAAGACAGGTTAGC
GGTGGCCGAAAAACGGGCGGAAACCCTTGCAAATGCTGGATTTTCTGCCTGTGGACAGCCCCTCAAATGT
CAATAGGTGCGCCCCTCATCTGTCAGCACTCTGCCCCTCAAGTGTCAAGGATCGCGCCCCTCATCTGTCA
GTAGTCGCGCCCCTCAAGTGTCAATACCGCAGGGCACTTATCCCCAGGCTTGTCCACATCATCTGTGGGA
AACTCGCGTAAAATCAGGCGTTTTCGCCGATTTGCGAGGCTGGCCAGCTCCACGTCGCCGGCCGAAATCG
AGCCTGCCCCTCATCTGTCAACGCCGCGCCGGGTGAGTCGGCCCCTCAAGTGTCAACGTCCGCCCCTCAT
CTGTCAGTGAGGGCCAAGTTTTCCGCGAGGTATCCACAACGCCGGCGGCCGCGGTGTCTCGCACACGGCT
TCGACGGCGTTTCTGGCGCGTTTGCAGGGCCATAGACGGCCGCCAGCCCAGCGGCGAGGGCAACCAGCCC
GGTGAGCGTCGGAAAGGCGCTCGGTCTTGCCTTGCTCGTCGGTGATGTACTTCACCAGCTCCGCGAAGTC
GCTCTTCTTGATGGAGCGCATGGGGACGTGCTTGGCAATCACGCGCACCCCCCGGCCGTTTTAGCGGCTA
AAAAAGTCATGGCTCTGCCCTCGGGCGGACCACGCCCATCATGACCTTGCCAAGCTCGTCCTGCTTCTCT
TCGATCTTCGCCAGCAGGGCGAGGATCGTGGCATCACCGAACCGCGCCGTGCGCGGGTCGTCGGTGAGCC
AGAGTTTCAGCAGGCCGCCCAGGCGGCCCAGGTCGCCATTGATGCGGGCCAGCTCGCGGACGTGCTCATA
GTCCACGACGCCCGTGATTTTGTAGCCCTGGCCGACGGCCAGCAGGTAGGCCGACAGGCTCATGCCGGCC
GCCGCCGCCTTTTCCTCAATCGCTCTTCGTTCGTCTGGAAGGCAGTACACCTTGATAGGTGGGCTGCCCT
TCCTGGTTGGCTTGGTTTCATCAGCCATCCGCTTGCCCTCATCTGTTACGCCGGCGGTAGCCGGCCAGCC
TCGCAGAGCAGGATTCCCGTTGAGCACCGCCAGGTGCGAATAAGGGACAGTGAAGAAGGAACACCCGCTC
GCGGGTGGGCCTACTTCACCTATCCTGCCCGGCTGACGCCGTTGGATACACCAAGGAAAGTCTACACGAA
CCCTTTGGCAAAATCCTGTATATCGTGCGAAAAAGGATGGATATACCGAAAAAATCGCTATAATGACCCC
GAAGCAGGGTTATGCAGCGGAAAAGCGCCACGCTTCCCGAAGGGAGAAAGGCGGACAGGTATCCGGTAAG
CGGCAGGGTCGGAACAGGAGAGCGCACGAGGGAGCTTCCAGGGGGAAACGCCTGGTATCTTTATAGTCCT
GTCGGGTTTCGCCACCTCTGACTTGAGCGTCGATTTTTGTGATGCTCGTCAGGGGGGCGGAGCCTATGGA
AAAACGCCAGCAACGCGGCCTTTTTACGGTTCCTGGCCTTTTGCTGGCCTTTTGCTCACATGTTCTTTCC
TGCGTTATCCCCTGATTCTGTGGATAACCGTATTACCGCCTTTGAGTGAGCTGATACCGCTCGCCGCAGC
CGAACGACCGAGCGCAGCGAGTCAGTGAGCGAGGAAGCGGAAGAGCGCCAGAAGGCCGCCAGAGAGGCCG
AGCGCGGCCGTGAGGCTTGGACGCTAGGGCAGGGCATGAAAAAGCCCGTAGCGGGCTGCTACGGGCGTCT
GACGCGGTGGAAAGGGGGAGGGGATGTTGTCTACATGGCTCTGCTGTAGTGAGTGGGTTGCGCTCCGGCA
GCGGTCCTGATCAATCGTCACCCTTTCTCGGTCCTTCAACGTTCCTGACAACGAGCCTCCTTTTCGCCAA
TCCATCGACAATCACCGCGAGTCCCTGCTCGAACGCTGCGTCCGGACCGGCTTCGTCGAAGGCGTCTATC
GCGGCCCGCAACAGCGGCGAGAGCGGAGCCTGTTCAACGGTGCCGCCGCGCTCGCCGGCATCGCTGTCGC
CGGCCTGCTCCTCAAGCACGGCCCCAACAGTGAAGTAGCTGATTGTCATCAGCGCATTGACGGCGTCCCC
GGCCGAAAAACCCGCCTCGCAGAGGAAGCGAAGCTGCGCGTCGGCCGTTTCCATCTGCGGTGCGCCCGGT
CGCGTGCCGGCATGGATGCGCGCGCCATCGCGGTAGGCGAGCAGCGCCTGCCTGAAGCTGCGGGCATTCC
CGATCAGAAATGAGCGCCAGTCGTCGTCGGCTCTCGGCACCGAATGCGTATGATTCTCCGCCAGCATGGC
TTCGGCCAGTGCGTCGAGCAGCGCCCGCTTGTTCCTGAAGTGCCAGTAAAGCGCCGGCTGCTGAACCCCC
AACCGTTCCGCCAGTTTGCGTGTCGTCAGACCGTCTACGCCGACCTCGTTCAACAGGTCCAGGGCGGCAC
GGATCACTGTATTCGGCTGCAACTTTGTCATGCTTGACACTTTATCACTGATAAACATAATATGTCCACC
AACTTATCAGTGATAAAGAATCCGCGCGTTCAATCGGACCAGCGGAGGCTGGTCCGGAGGCCAGACGTGA
AACCCAACATACCCCTGATCGTAATTCTGAGCACTGTCGCGCTCGACGCTGTCGGCATCGGCCTGATTAT
GCCGGTGCTGCCGGGCCTCCTGCGCGATCTGGTTCACTCGAACGACGTCACCGCCCACTATGGCATTCTG
CTGGCGCTGTATGCGTTGGTGCAATTTGCCTGCGCACCTGTGCTGGGCGCGCTGTCGGATCGTTTCGGGC
GGCGGCCAATCTTGCTCGTCTCGCTGGCCGGCGCCAGATCTGGGGAACCCTGTGGTTGGCATGCACATAC
AAATGGACGAACGGATAAACCTTTTCACGCCCTTTTAAATATCCGATTATTCTAATAAACGCTCTTTTCT
CTTAG
Features (pLannotate 1.2.2; 30 found; start..end, strand, type, name):
      1..25      -  misc_feature   RB T-DNA repeat: right border repeat from nopaline C58 T-DNA
    181..364     +  promoter       NOS promoter: nopaline synthase promoter NOS promoter
    385..1179    +  CDS            NeoR/KanR: aminoglycoside phosphotransferase from Tn5; aph(3')-II (or nptII); confers resistance to neomycin, kanamycin, and G418 (Geneticin®)
   1200..1349    +  CDS            ble (fragment): BLE_KLEPN - Experimental evidence at protein level: Swiss-Prot protein existence level 1. Binding protein with a strong affinity to the bleomycin family of antibiotics. Binds to CL990; an antimitotic-antibiotic compound. From Klebsiella pneumoniae.
   1356..1562    +  CDS            ocd (fragment): OCD_AGRFC - Experimental evidence at protein level: Swiss-Prot protein existence level 1. Catalyzes the conversion of L-ornithine into L-proline with release of ammonia. Is involved in the utilization of nopaline, a catabolic pathway that proceeds through L-arginine and L-ornithine to L-proline. Nopaline is a predominant opine in plant cells transformed with Ti plasmid pTiC58. From Agrobacterium fabrum (strain C58 / ATCC 33970) (Agrobacterium tumefaciens (strain C58)).
   1569..1821    +  terminator     NOS terminator: nopaline synthase terminator and poly(A) signal
   1825..2253    +  CDS            M13 gene III (fragment) (sequence partly withheld): pIII; III; minor coat protein
   2252..2342    +  CDS            lacI (fragment): lac repressor; lacI; The lac repressor binds to the lac operator to inhibit transcription in E. coli. This inhibition can be relieved by adding lactose or isopropyl-β-D-thiogalactopyranoside (IPTG).
   2355..2376    +  protein_bind   CAP binding site: CAP binding activates transcription in the presence of cAMP. E. coli catabolite activator protein
   2391..2421    +  promoter       lac promoter: promoter for the E. coli lac operon
   2425..2447    +  protein_bind   lac operator (fragment): The lac repressor binds to the lac operator to inhibit transcription in E. coli. This inhibition can be relieved by adding lactose or isopropyl-β-D-thiogalactopyranoside (IPTG). lac repressor encoded by lacI
   3401..5209    +  CDS            uidA: BGLR_ECOLI - Also known as gurA, gusA. Experimental evidence at protein level: Swiss-Prot protein existence level 1. From Escherichia coli (strain K12).
   5283..5535    +  terminator     NOS terminator: nopaline synthase terminator and poly(A) signal
   5540..5695    +  CDS            lacZα (fragment) (sequence partly withheld): LacZα fragment of β-galactosidase; lacZ fragment
   5693..5993    +  rep_origin     M13 ori (fragment) (sequence partly withheld): M13 bacteriophage origin of replication; arrow indicates direction of (+) strand synthesis
   5994..6124    +  CDS            lacI (fragment): lac repressor; lacI; The lac repressor binds to the lac operator to inhibit transcription in E. coli. This inhibition can be relieved by adding lactose or isopropyl-β-D-thiogalactopyranoside (IPTG).
   6178..6202    -  misc_feature   LB T-DNA repeat: left border repeat from nopaline C58 T-DNA
   7711..7774    -  CDS            TetR (fragment): tetracycline resistance regulatory protein; tetR
   7798..8946    -  CDS            trfA: trans-acting replication protein that binds to and activates oriV
   9245..10039   -  CDS            KanR: aminoglycoside phosphotransferase; aphA-3; confers resistance to kanamycin
  10231..10998   +  mobile_element IS1: prokaryotic transposable element IS1
  11007..11156   -  CDS            satA (fragment): STA_BACSU - Also known as yyaR. Experimental evidence at protein level: Swiss-Prot protein existence level 1. Involved in resistance to streptothricin, a broad-spectrum antibiotic produced by streptomycetes. Detoxifies streptothricin via acetylation of the beta amino group of the first beta-lysyl moiety of streptothricin. From Bacillus subtilis (strain 168).
  11155..11349   -  CDS            satA (fragment): STA_BACSU - Also known as yyaR. Experimental evidence at protein level: Swiss-Prot protein existence level 1. Involved in resistance to streptothricin, a broad-spectrum antibiotic produced by streptomycetes. Detoxifies streptothricin via acetylation of the beta amino group of the first beta-lysyl moiety of streptothricin. From Bacillus subtilis (strain 168).
  11352..11627   -  CDS            klaC (fragment): KLAC_ECOLX - Also known as telB. Protein predicted: Swiss-Prot protein existence level 4. Belongs to the kla operon, which is associated with cryptic tellurite resistance, and IncW plasmid fertility inhibition. From Escherichia coli.
  11691..12322   -  rep_origin     oriV: incP origin of replication
  12459..12830   -  CDS            traJ: oriT-recognizing protein; traJ
  12863..12972   -  oriT           oriT: incP origin of transfer
  13104..13294   +  rep_origin     ori (fragment): high-copy-number ColE1/pMB1/pBR322/pUC origin of replication
  13653..14303   -  CDS            TetR: tetracycline resistance regulatory protein; tetR
  14409..14658   +  CDS            TcR (fragment): tetracycline efflux protein; tetA; confers resistance to tetracycline
