[The description below was written by a language model from this plasmid's Addgene catalogue record and pLannotate feature annotations shown in this document.]
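Description:
pBI101.1/ProGOXL4:GUS is a plant binary vector built on the pBI101.1 backbone for Agrobacterium-mediated transformation. It carries a promoter:reporter fusion made to study where and when the Arabidopsis thaliana GALACTOSE OXIDASE-LIKE gene GOXL4 is expressed. The plasmid is about 14.8 kb and replicates at low copy through the broad-host-range incP system: oriV together with the trfA replication protein, which allows maintenance in both E. coli and Agrobacterium. An oriT with traJ permits conjugal mobilisation. Bacterial selection is by kanamycin, provided by an aphA-3 type KanR gene in the backbone. The backbone also retains leftovers of its ancestry, including an IS1 element, tetR, and fragments of tetA, a ColE1-type origin and other genes, none of which are recorded as having a function in this construct.

The T-DNA is delimited by nopaline-type right and left border repeats. Next to the right border is the plant selection cassette, in which the NOS promoter drives nptII (NeoR/KanR) and is followed by a NOS terminator, giving kanamycin resistance in transformed plants. Downstream is the reporter unit, the E. coli uidA (GUS, β-glucuronidase) coding sequence followed by a second NOS terminator. The roughly 950 bp unannotated stretch between the lac promoter/operator remnants and uidA is where the GOXL4 promoter fragment is expected to lie, although the feature table does not label it and the cloning sites are recorded as unknown. Because pBI101-type vectors supply a promoterless GUS gene, reporter activity in transgenic plants depends on the inserted promoter. Histochemical or fluorometric GUS assays can therefore show the tissue and developmental pattern of GOXL4 promoter activity.
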