Addgene plasmid #175560: pBI101.1/ProGOXL4:GUS
Purpose: Binary vector for Agrobacterium-mediated plant transformation - Promoter:GUS reporter for expression analysis of GOXL genes
Depositing lab: George Haughn. Depositing organization: University of British Columbia. Publication: Expression Patterns and Functional Characterisation of Arabidopsis GALACTOSE OXIDASE-LIKE (GOXL) Genes Suggest Specialised Roles for Galactose Oxidases in Plants. Sola K, Dean GH, Li Y, Lohmann J, Movahedan M, Gilchrist EJ, Adams KL, Haughn GW. Plant Cell Physiol. 2021 May 27. pii: 6286013. doi: 10.1093/pcp/pcab073. PubMed 34042158.
Backbone
  Vector backbone: pBI101.1
  Vector type: Plant Expression
  Selectable markers: Kanamycin in plants
Growth in bacteria
  Bacterial resistance: Kanamycin, 50 μg/mL
  Growth temperature: 37°C
  Growth strain: DH5alpha
  Copy number: Low Copy
Gene/Insert
  Gene/Insert name: ProGOXL4
  Species: A. thaliana (mustard weed)
  Promoter: GOXL4
  Tag / fusion protein: GUS (C terminal on backbone)
  Cloning method: Restriction Enzyme; 5′ cloning site Unknown (unknown if destroyed); 3′ cloning site Unknown (unknown if destroyed)
  Sequencing primers: 5′ M13F; 3′ M13R
Terms and licenses: Academic/Nonprofit Terms; Industry Terms
How to cite: pBI101.1/ProGOXL4:GUS was a gift from George Haughn (Addgene plasmid # 175560 ; http://n2t.net/addgene:175560 ; RRID:Addgene_175560)
